Addgene plasmid #160252: ePB-PURO-FLAG-METTL3
Purpose: For stable integration of FLAG-METTL3 in human cells with trasposase
Depositing lab: Alessandro Fatica. Depositing organization: Universita degli Studi di Roma "La Sapienza". Publication: METTL3 regulates WTAP protein homeostasis. Sorci M, Ianniello Z, Cruciani S, Larivera S, Ginistrelli LC, Capuano E, Marchioni M, Fazi F, Fatica A. Cell Death Dis. 2018 Jul 23;9(8):796. doi: 10.1038/s41419-018-0843-z. PubMed 30038300.
Backbone
  Vector backbone: ePB-PURO
  Backbone size w/o insert (bp): 6900
  Total vector size (bp): 8700
  Vector type: Mammalian Expression
  Selectable markers: Puromycin
Growth in bacteria
  Bacterial resistance: Ampicillin, 100 μg/mL
  Growth temperature: 37°C
  Growth strain: DH5alpha
  Copy number: High Copy
Gene/Insert
  Gene/Insert name: methyltransferase like 3 (alt name: METTL3)
  Species: H. sapiens (human)
  Insert size (bp): 1767
  GenBank ID: NM_019852.5
  Entrez Gene: METTL3 (a.k.a. IME4, M6A, MT-A70, Spo8, hMETTL3)
  Promoter: tight TRE promoter
  Tag / fusion protein: FLAG (N terminal on insert)
  Cloning method: Restriction Enzyme; 5′ cloning site Hind III (not destroyed); 3′ cloning site Not I (not destroyed)
  Sequencing primers: 5′ CCCAAGCTTATGTCGGACACGTGGAGC; 3′ ATTTGCGGCCGCCTATAAATTCTTAGGTTTAGAGAT
Terms and licenses: Academic/Nonprofit Terms; Industry Terms: Not Available to Industry
How to cite: ePB-PURO-FLAG-METTL3 was a gift from Alessandro Fatica (Addgene plasmid # 160252 ; http://n2t.net/addgene:160252 ; RRID:Addgene_160252)
