[The description below was written by a language model from this plasmid's Addgene catalogue record and pLannotate feature annotations shown in this document.]
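Description:
ePB-PURO-FLAG-METTL3 is a mammalian expression plasmid of about 8.7 kb built on the ePB-PURO backbone, intended for stable, transposase-mediated integration of a doxycycline-inducible FLAG-tagged human METTL3 into human cells. The "ePB" name and the stated purpose suggest a piggyBac-type transposon, but the automated feature table does not annotate any transposon terminal repeats, and the record does not name the transposase. In bacteria the plasmid is maintained through a high-copy ColE1/pUC-type origin with ampicillin resistance. Remnants of a phagemid cloning vector are also present, including an f1 origin, lacZα and lac regulatory fragments, and T7 and T3 promoters.

The payload is the coding sequence of METTL3, the catalytic subunit of the METTL3–METTL14 complex that deposits N6-methyladenosine on RNA. It was cloned between HindIII and NotI sites with an N-terminal FLAG epitope. Expression is driven by the tight TRE promoter, which consists of seven tet operators upstream of a minimal CMV promoter, and terminated by an SV40 polyadenylation signal. A second cassette in the opposite orientation uses the human ubiquitin C promoter to express an rtTA3-type reverse tetracycline transactivator followed by puromycin N-acetyltransferase, ending in another SV40 poly(A) signal. How the two coding regions are linked is not annotated. Because transactivator, selection marker and responsive promoter sit on one plasmid, puromycin-selected cells should carry the complete Tet-On system, so adding doxycycline induces FLAG-METTL3. The construct suits controlled overexpression of METTL3 and detection or pull-down of the protein through its tag, consistent with the associated study of METTL3 and WTAP protein homeostasis.
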