Features (pLannotate 1.2.2; 24 found; start..end, strand, type, name):
     33..59      +  misc_feature   MCS (fragment): pUC18/19 multiple cloning site
     69..92      +  CDS            3xFLAG (fragment): three tandem FLAG® epitope tags
     93..1829    +  CDS            METTL3 (sequence partly withheld): MTA70_HUMAN - Also known as MTA70. Experimental evidence at protein level: Swiss-Prot protein existence level 1. The METTL3-METTL14 heterodimer forms a N6-methyltransferase complex that methylates adenosine residues at the N(6) position of some RNAs and regulates various processes such as the circadian clock, differentiation of embryonic and hematopoietic stem cells, cortical neurogenesis, response to DNA damage, differentiation of T-cells and primary miRNA processing (PubMed:22575960, PubMed:24284625, PubMed:25719671, PubMed:25799998, PubMed:26321680, PubMed:26593424, PubMed:27627798, PubMed:
   1848..1931    +  CDS            large T antigen (fragment): large T antigen from SV40 (simian virus 40)
   1954..2075    +  polyA_signal   SV40 poly(A) signal: SV40 polyadenylation signal
   2359..2377    -  promoter       T7 promoter: promoter for bacteriophage T7 RNA polymerase
   2385..2540    +  CDS            lacZα (fragment): LacZα fragment of β-galactosidase; lacZ fragment
   2545..2973    +  rep_origin     f1 ori (sequence partly withheld): f1 bacteriophage origin of replication; arrow indicates direction of (+) strand synthesis
   3026..3130    +  promoter       AmpR promoter: bla
   3131..3991    +  CDS            AmpR: β-lactamase; bla; confers resistance to ampicillin, carbenicillin, and related antibiotics
   4162..4750    +  rep_origin     ori: high-copy-number ColE1/pMB1/pBR322/pUC origin of replication
   4933..5025    +  CDS            lacI (fragment): lac repressor; lacI; The lac repressor binds to the lac operator to inhibit transcription in E. coli. This inhibition can be relieved by adding lactose or isopropyl-β-D-thiogalactopyranoside (IPTG).
   5038..5059    +  protein_bind   CAP binding site: CAP binding activates transcription in the presence of cAMP. E. coli catabolite activator protein
   5074..5104    +  promoter       lac promoter: promoter for the E. coli lac operon
   5112..5128    +  protein_bind   lac operator: The lac repressor binds to the lac operator to inhibit transcription in E. coli. This inhibition can be relieved by adding lactose or isopropyl-β-D-thiogalactopyranoside (IPTG). lac repressor encoded by lacI
   5173..5191    +  promoter       T3 promoter: promoter for bacteriophage T3 RNA polymerase
   5561..5682    -  polyA_signal   SV40 poly(A) signal: SV40 polyadenylation signal
   5696..5723    -  CDS            BleoR (fragment): antibiotic-binding protein; Sh ble from Streptoalloteichus hindustanus; confers resistance to bleomycin, phleomycin, and Zeocin™
   5729..6324    -  CDS            PuroR (fragment): puromycin N-acetyltransferase; pac from Streptomyces alboniger; confers resistance to puromycin
   6392..6502    -  CDS            VP48: 3 tandem repeats of the minimal activation domain of herpes simplex virus VP16 (Cheng et al., 2013)
   6432..7129    -  CDS            rtTA3 (fragment): reverse tetracycline transactivator 3 activates expression from Tet-responsive promoters in the presence of doxycycline
   7148..7195    -  promoter       EM7 promoter: synthetic bacterial promoter&nbsp
   7204..8415    -  promoter       UbC promoter: human ubiquitin C promoter
   8431..28      +  promoter       tight TRE promoter (across the origin): Tet-responsive promoter PTight, consisting of seven tet operator sequences followed by the minimal CMV promoter
>Addgene plasmid #160252 | ePB-PURO-FLAG-METTL3 | addgene full sequence | sequence record 317542 | Addgene NGS Result
AGCTCGTTTAGTGAACCGTCAGATCGCCTGGAGAATTCGAGCTCGGTACCCGGGGATCCAAGCTTATGGA
TTACAAGGATGACGACGATAAGTCGGACACGTGGAGCTCTATCCAGGCCCACAAGAAGCAGCTGGACTCT
CTGCGGGAGAGGCTGCAGCGGAGGCGGAAGCAGGACTCGGGGCACTTGGATCTACGGAATCCAGAGGCAG
CATTGTCTCCAACCTTCCGTAGTGACAGCCCAGTGCCTACTGCACCCACCTCTGGTGGCCCTAAGCCCAG
CACAGCTTCAGCAGTTCCTGAATTAGCTACAGATCCTGAGTTAGAGAAGAAGTTGCTACACCACCTCTCT
GATCTGGCCTTAACATTGCCCACTGATGCTGTGTCCATCTGTCTTGCCATCTCCACGCCAGATGCTCCTG
CCACTCAAGATGGGGTAGAAAGCCTCCTGCAGAAGTTTGCAGCTCAGGAGTTGATTGAGGTAAAGCGAGG
TCTCCTACAAGATGATGCACATCCTACTCTTGTAACCTATGCTGACCATTCCAAGCTCTCTGCCATGATG
GGTGCTGTGGCAGAAAAGAAGGGCCCTGGGGAGGTAGCAGGGACTGTCACAGGGCAGAAGCGGCGTGCAG
AACAGGACTCGACTACAGTAGCTGCCTTTGCCAGTTCGTTAGTCTCTGGTCTGAACTCTTCAGCATCGGA
ACCAGCAAAGGAGCCAGCCAAGAAATCAAGGAAACATGCTGCCTCAGATGTTGATCTGGAGATAGAGAGC
CTTCTGAACCAACAGTCCACTAAGGAACAACAGAGCAAGAAGGTCAGTCAGGAGATCCTAGAGCTATTAA
ATACTACAACAGCCAAGGAACAATCCATTGTTGAAAAATTTCGCTCTCGAGGTCGGGCCCAAGTGCAAGA
ATTCTGTGACTATGGAACCAAGGAGGAGTGCATGAAAGCCAGTGATGCTGATCGACCCTGTCGCAAGCTG
CACTTCAGACGAATTATCAATAAACACACTGATGAGTCTTTAGGTGACTGCTCTTTCCTTAATACATGTT
TCCACATGGATACCTGCAAGTATGTTCACTATGAAATTGATGCTTGCATGGATTCTGAGGCCCCTGGCAG
CAAAGACCACACGCCAAGCCAGGAGCTT
[681 nt withheld, positions 1149-1829]
TAGGCGGCCGCGACTCTAGATCATAATCAGCCATACCACATTTGTAGAGGTTTTACTTGCTTTAAAAAAC
CTCCCACACCTCCCCCTGAACCTGAAACATAAAATGAATGCAATTGTTGTTGTTAACTTGTTTATTGCAG
CTTATAATGGTTACAAATAAAGCAATAGCATCACAAATTTCACAAATAAAGCATTTTTTTCACTGCATTC
TAGTTGTGGTTTGTCCAAACTCATCAATGTATCTTAAGGAATTCGATAAAAGTTTTGTTACTTTATAGAA
GAAATTTTGAGTTTTTGTTTTTTTTTAATAAATAAATAAACATAAATAAATTGTTTGTTGAATTTATTAT
TAGTATGTAAGTGTAAATATAATAAAACTTAATATCTATTCAAATTAATAAATAAACCTCGATATACAGA
CCGATAAAACACATGCGTCAATTTTACGCATGATTATCTTTAACGTACGTCACAATATGATTATCTTTCT
AGGGTTAATCTAGCTGCGGCGCGCCGGTACCCAATTCGCCCTATAGTGAGTCGTATTACGCGCGCTCACT
GGCCGTCGTTTTACAACGTCGTGACTGGGAAAACCCTGGCGTTACCCAACTTAATCGCCTTGCAGCACAT
CCCCCTTTCGCCAGCTGGCGTAATAGCGAAGAGGCCCGCACCGATCGCCCTTCCCAACAGTTGCGCAGCC
TGAATGGCGAATGGG
[124 nt withheld, positions 2545-2668]
C
[91 nt withheld, positions 2670-2760]
A
[49 nt withheld, positions 2762-2810]
CCTTTGACGTTGGAGTCCACGTTCTTT
[37 nt withheld, positions 2838-2874]
ACCCTATCTCGGTCTATTCTTTTGATTTATAAGGGATTTTGCCGATTTCGGCCTATTGGTTAAAAAATGA
GCTGATTTAACAAAAATTTAACGCGAATTTTAACAAAATATTAACGCTTACAATTTAGGTGGCACTTTTC
GGGGAAATGTGCGCGGAACCCCTATTTGTTTATTTTTCTAAATACATTCAAATATGTATCCGCTCATGAG
ACAATAACCCTGATAAATGCTTCAATAATATTGAAAAAGGAAGAGTATGAGTATTCAACATTTCCGTGTC
GCCCTTATTCCCTTTTTTGCGGCATTTTGCCTTCCTGTTTTTGCTCACCCAGAAACGCTGGTGAAAGTAA
AAGATGCTGAAGATCAGTTGGGTGCACGAGTGGGTTACATCGAACTGGATCTCAACAGCGGTAAGATCCT
TGAGAGTTTTCGCCCCGAAGAACGTTTTCCAATGATGAGCACTTTTAAAGTTCTGCTATGTGGCGCGGTA
TTATCCCGTATTGACGCCGGGCAAGAGCAACTCGGTCGCCGCATACACTATTCTCAGAATGACTTGGTTG
AGTACTCACCAGTCACAGAAAAGCATCTTACGGATGGCATGACAGTAAGAGAATTATGCAGTGCTGCCAT
AACCATGAGTGATAACACTGCGGCCAACTTACTTCTGACAACGATCGGAGGACCGAAGGAGCTAACCGCT
TTTTTGCACAACATGGGGGATCATGTAACTCGCCTTGATCGTTGGGAACCGGAGCTGAATGAAGCCATAC
CAAACGACGAGCGTGACACCACGATGCCTGTAGCAATGGCAACAACGTTGCGCAAACTATTAACTGGCGA
ACTACTTACTCTAGCTTCCCGGCAACAATTAATAGACTGGATGGAGGCGGATAAAGTTGCAGGACCACTT
CTGCGCTCGGCCCTTCCGGCTGGCTGGTTTATTGCTGATAAATCTGGAGCCGGTGAGCGTGGGTCTCGCG
GTATCATTGCAGCACTGGGGCCAGATGGTAAGCCCTCCCGTATCGTAGTTATCTACACGACGGGGAGTCA
GGCAACTATGGATGAACGAAATAGACAGATCGCTGAGATAGGTGCCTCACTGATTAAGCATTGGTAACTG
TCAGACCAAGTTTACTCATATATACTTTAGATTGATTTAAAACTTCATTTTTAATTTAAAAGGATCTAGG
TGAAGATCCTTTTTGATAATCTCATGACCAAAATCCCTTAACGTGAGTTTTCGTTCCACTGAGCGTCAGA
CCCCGTAGAAAAGATCAAAGGATCTTCTTGAGATCCTTTTTTTCTGCGCGTAATCTGCTGCTTGCAAACA
AAAAAACCACCGCTACCAGCGGTGGTTTGTTTGCCGGATCAAGAGCTACCAACTCTTTTTCCGAAGGTAA
CTGGCTTCAGCAGAGCGCAGATACCAAATACTGTTCTTCTAGTGTAGCCGTAGTTAGGCCACCACTTCAA
GAACTCTGTAGCACCGCCTACATACCTCGCTCTGCTAATCCTGTTACCAGTGGCTGCTGCCAGTGGCGAT
AAGTCGTGTCTTACCGGGTTGGACTCAAGACGATAGTTACCGGATAAGGCGCAGCGGTCGGGCTGAACGG
GGGGTTCGTGCACACAGCCCAGCTTGGAGCGAACGACCTACACCGAACTGAGATACCTACAGCGTGAGCT
ATGAGAAAGCGCCACGCTTCCCGAAGGGAGAAAGGCGGACAGGTATCCGGTAAGCGGCAGGGTCGGAACA
GGAGAGCGCACGAGGGAGCTTCCAGGGGGAAACGCCTGGTATCTTTATAGTCCTGTCGGGTTTCGCCACC
TCTGACTTGAGCGTCGATTTTTGTGATGCTCGTCAGGGGGGCGGAGCCTATGGAAAAACGCCAGCAACGC
GGCCTTTTTACGGTTCCTGGCCTTTTGCTGGCCTTTTGCTCACATGTTCTTTCCTGCGTTATCCCCTGAT
TCTGTGGATAACCGTATTACCGCCTTTGAGTGAGCTGATACCGCTCGCCGCAGCCGAACGACCGAGCGCA
GCGAGTCAGTGAGCGAGGAAGCGGAAGAGCGCCCAATACGCAAACCGCCTCTCCCCGCGCGTTGGCCGAT
TCATTAATGCAGCTGGCACGACAGGTTTCCCGACTGGAAAGCGGGCAGTGAGCGCAACGCAATTAATGTG
AGTTAGCTCACTCATTAGGCACCCCAGGCTTTACACTTTATGCTTCCGGCTCGTATGTTGTGTGGAATTG
TGAGCGGATAACAATTTCACACAGGAAACAGCTATGACCATGATTACGCCAAGCGCGCAATTAACCCTCA
CTAAAGGGAACAAAAGCTGGAGCTCCACCGCGGGGCGCGCCGCAGCTAGATTAACCCTAGAAAGATAGTC
TGCGTAAAATTGACGCATGCATTCTTGAAATATTGCTCTCTCTTTCTAAATAGCGCGAATCCGTCGCTGT
GCATTTAGGACATCTCAGTCGCCGCTTGGAGCTCCCGTGAGGCGTGCTTGTCAATGCGGTAAGTGTCACT
GATTTTGAACTATAACAACCGCGTGAGTCAAAATGACGCATGATTATCTTTTACGTGACTTTTAAGATTT
AACTCATACGATAATTATATTGTTATTTCGTGTTCTACTTACGTGATAACTTATTATATATATATTTTCT
TGTTATAGATGGGAATTCAGACATGATAAGATACATTGATGAGTTTGGACAAACCACAACTAGAATGCAG
TGAAAAAAATGCTTTATTTGTGAAATTTGTGATGCTATTGCTTTATTTGTAACCATTATAAGCTGCAATA
AACAAGTTTCGAGGTCGAGTGTCAGTCCTGCTCCTCGGCCACGAAGTGCTTAGCTCAGGCACCGGGCTTG
CGGGTCATGCACCAGGTGCGCGGTCCTTCGGGCACCTCGACGTCGGCGGTGACGGTGAAGCCGAGCCGCT
CGTAGAAGGGGAGGTTGCGGGGCGCGGAGGTCTCCAGGAAGGCGGGCACCCCGGCGCGCTCGGCCGCCTC
CACTCCGGGGAGCACGACGGCGCTGCCCAGACCCTTGCCCTGGTGGTCGGGCGAGACGCCGACGGTGGCC
AGGAACCACGCGGGCTCCTTGGGCCGGTGCGGCGCCAGGAGGCCTTCCATCTGTTGCTGCGCGGCCAGCC
GGGAACCGCTCAACTCGGCCATGCGCGGGCCGATCTCGGCGAACACCGCCCCCGCTTCGACGCTCTCCGG
CGTGGTCCAGACCGCCACCGCGGCGCCGTCGTCCGCGACCCACACCTTGCCGATGTCGAGCCCGACGCGC
GTGAGGAAGAGTTCTTGCAGCTCGGTGACCCGCTCGATGTGGCGGTCCGGGTCGACGGTGTGGCGCGTGG
CGGGGTAGTCGGCGAACGCGGCGGCGAGGGTGCGTACGGCCCGGGGGACGTCGTCGCGGGTGGCGAGGCG
CACCGTGGGCTTGTACTCGGCCATGGTAGGGCCGGGATTCTCCTCCACGTCACCGCATGTTAGAAGACTT
CCTCTGCCCTCCCCGGGGAGCATGTCAAGGTCAAAATCGTCAAGAGCGTCAGCAGGCAGCATATCAAGGT
CAAAGTCGTCAAGGGCATCGGCTGGGAGCATGTCTAAGTCAAAATCGTCAAGGGCGTCGGCCGGCCCGCC
GCTTTCGCACTTTAGCTGTTTCTCCAGGCCACATATGATTAGTTCCAGGCCGAAAAGGAAGGCAGGTTCG
GCTCCCTGCCGGTCGAACAGCTCAATTGCTTGTCTCAGAAGTGGGGGCATAGAATCGGTGGTAGGTGTCT
CTCTTTCCTCTTTTGCTACTTGATGCTCCTGTTCCTCCAATACGCAGCCCAGTGTAAAGTGGCCCACGGC
GGACAGAGCGTACAGTGCGTTCTCCAGGGAGAAGCCTTGCTGACACAGGAACGCGAGCTGATTTTCCAGG
GTTTCGTACTGTTTCTCTGTTGGGCGGGTGCCGAGATGCACTTTAGCCCCGTCGCGATGTGAGAGGAGAG
CACAGCGGAATGACTTGGCGTTGTTCCGCAGAAAGTCTTGCCATGACTCGCCTTCCAGGGGGCAGAAGTG
GGTATGATGCCTGTCCAGCATCTCGATTGGCAGGGCATCGAGCAGGGCCCGCTTGTTCTTCACGTGCCAG
TACAGGGTAGGCTGCTCAACTCCCAGCTTTTGAGCGAGTTTCCTTGTCGTCAGGCCTTCGATACCGACTC
CATTGAGTAATTCCAGAGCGCCGTTTATGACTTTGCTCTTGTCCAGTCTAGACATGGTTTAGTTCCTCAC
CTTGTCGTATTATACTATGCCGATATACTATGCCGATGATTAATTGTCAACACGGTCCGGTCTAACAAAA
AAGCCAAAAACGGCCAGAATTTAGCGGACAATTTACTAGTCTAACACTGAAAATTACATATTGACCCAAA
TGATTACATTTCAAAAGGTGCCTAAAAAACTTCACAAAACACACTCGCCAACCCCGAGCGCATAGTTCAA
AACCGGAGCTTCAGCTACTTAAGAAGATAGGTACATAAAACCGACCAAAGAAACTGACGCCTCACTTATC
CCTCCCCTCACCAGAGGTCCGGCGCCTGTCGATTCAGGAGAGCCTACCCTAGGCCCGAACCCTGCGTCCT
GCGACGGAGAAAAGCCTACCGCACACCTACCGGCAGGTGGCCCCACCCTGCATTATAAGCCAACAGAACG
GGTGACGTCACGACACGACGAGGGCGCGCGCTCCCAAAGGTACGGGTGCACTGCCCAACGGCACCGCCAT
AACTGCCGCCCCCGCAACAGACGACAAACCGAGTTCTCCAGTCAGTGACAAACTTCACGTCAGGGTCCCC
AGATGGTGCCCCAGCCCATCTCACCCGAATAAGAGCTTTCCCGCATTAGCGAAGGCCTCAAGACCTTGGG
TTCTTGCCGCCCACCATGCCCCCCACCTTGTTTCAACGACCTCACAGCCCGCCTCACAAGCGTCTTCCAT
TCAAGACTCGGGAACAGCCGCCATTTTGCTGCGCTCCCCCCAACCCCCAGTTCAGGGCAACCTTGCTCGC
GGACCCAGACTACAGCCCTTGGCGGTCTCTCCACACGCTTCCGTCCCACCGAGCGGCCCGGCGGCCACGA
AAGCCCCGGCCAGCCCAGCAGCCCGCTACTCACCAAGTGACGATCACAGCGATCCACAAACAAGAACCGC
GACCCAAATCCCGGCTGCGACGGAACTAGCTGTGCCACACCCGGCGCGTCCTTATATAATCATCGGCGTT
CACCGCCCCACGGAGATCCCTCCGCAGAATCGCCGAGAAGGGACTACTTTTCCTCGCCTGTTCCGCTCTC
TGGAAAGAAAACCAGTGCCCTAGAGTCACCCAAGTCCCGTCCTAAAATGTCCTTCTGCTGATACTGGGGT
TCTAAGGCCGAGTCTTATGAGCAGCGGGCCGCTGTCCTGAGCGTCCGGGCGGAAGGATCAGGACGCTCGC
TGCGCCCTTCGTCTGACGTGGCAGCGCTCGCCGTGAGGAGGGGGGCGCCCGCGGGGGGCGCCAAAACCCG
GCGCGGAGGCCAGATCTCCCGATCTCGAGTTTACTCCCTATCAGTGATAGAGAACGTATGTCGAGTTTAC
TCCCTATCAGTGATAGAGAACGATGTCGAGTTTACTCCCTATCAGTGATAGAGAACGTATGTCGAGTTTA
CTCCCTATCAGTGATAGAGAACGTATGTCGAGTTTACTCCCTATCAGTGATAGAGAACGTATGTCGAGTT
TATCCCTATCAGTGATAGAGAACGTATGTCGAGTTTACTCCCTATCAGTGATAGAGAACGTATGTCGAGG
TAGGCGTGTACGGTGGGAGGCCTATATAAGCAG
